>Addgene plasmid #146827 | pAc5.1B-EGFP-DmGW182-delCterm-delDUF-dsRNAres_L | depositor full sequence | sequence record 289274 | Full Sequence
CTTCAAGGAATTAATTCTATATTCTAAAAACACAAATGATACTTCTAAAAAAAATCATGAATGGCATCAA
CTCTGAATCAAATCTTTGCAGATGCACCTACTTCTCATTTCCACTGTCACATCATTTTTCCAGATCTCGC
TGCCTGTTATGTGGCCCACAAACCAAGACACGTTTTATGGCCATTAAAGCTGGCTGATCGTCGCCAAACA
CCAAATACATATCAATATGTACATTCGAGAAAGAAGCGATCAAAGAAGCGTCTTCGGGCGAGTAGGAGAA
TGCGGAGGAGAAGGAGAACGAGCTGATCTAGTATCTCTCCACAATCCAATGCCAACTGACCAACTGGCCA
TATTCGGAGCAATTTGAAGCCAATTTCCATCGCCTGGCGATCGCTCCATTCTTGGCTATATGTTTTTCAC
CGTTCCCGGGGCCATTTTCAAAGACTCGTCGGTAAGATAAGATTGTGTCACTCGCTGTCTCTCTTCATTT
GTCGAAGAATGCTGAGGAATTTCGCGATGACGTCGGCGAGTATTTTGAAGAATGAGAATAATTTGTATTT
ATACGAAAATCAGTTAGTGGAATTTTCTACAAAAACATGTTATCTATAGATAATTTTGTTGCAAAATATG
TTGACTATGACAAAGATTGTATGTATATACCTTTAATGTATTCTCATTTTCTTATGTATTTATAATGGCA
ATGATGATACTGATGATATTTTAAGATGATGCCAGACCACAGGCTGATTTCTGCGTCTTTTGCCGAACGC
AGTGCATGTGCGGTTGTTGTTTTTTGGAATAGTTTCAATTTTCGGACTGTCCGCTTTGATTTCAGTTTCT
TGGCTTATTCAAAAAGCAAAGTAAAGCCAAAAAAGCGAGATGGCAATACCAAATGCGGCAAAACGGTAGT
GGAAGGAAAGGGGTGCGGGGCAGCGGAAGGAAGGGTGGGGCGGGGCGTGGCGGGGTCTGTGGCTGGGCGC
GACGTCACCGACGTTGGAGCCACTCCTTTGACCATGTGTGCGTGTGTGTATTATTCGTGTCTCGCCACTC
GCCGGTTGTTTTTTTCTTTTTATCTCGCTCTCTCTAGCGCCATCTCGTACGCATGCTCAACGCACCGCAT
GTTGCCGTGTCCTTTATGCGTCATTTTGGCTCGAAATAGGCAATTATTTAAACAAAGATTAGTCAACGAA
AACGCTAAAATAAATAAGTCTACAATATGGTTACTTATTGCCATGTGTGTGCAGCCAACGATAGCAACAA
AAGCAACAACACAGTGGCTTTCCCTCTTTCACTTTTTGTTTGCAAGCGCGTGCGAGCAAGACGGCACGAC
CGGCAAACGCAATTACGCTGACAAAGAGCAGACGAAGTTTTGGCCGAAAAACATCAAGGCGCCTGATACG
AATGCATTTGCAATAACAATTGCGATATTTAATATTGTTTATGAAGCTGTTTGACTTCAAAACACACAAA
AAAAAAAATAAAACAAATTATTTGAAAGAGAATTAGGAATCGGACAGCTTATCGTTACGGGCTAACAGCA
CACCGAGACGAAATAGCTTACCTGACGTCACAGCCTCTGGAAGAACTGCCGCCAAGCAGAGAGAGAGAGA
AAAAGAGGGAGAGCAGCTTAGACCGCATGTGCTTGTGTGTGAGGCGTCTCTCTCTTCGTCTCCTGTTTGC
GCAAACGCATAGACTGCACTGAGAAAATCGATTACCTATTTTTTATGAATGAATATTTGCACTATTACTA
TTCAAAACTATTAAGATAGCAATCACATTCAATAGCCAAATACTATACCACCTGAGCGATGCAACGAAAT
GATCAATTTGAGCAAAAATGCTGCATATTTAGGACGGCATCATTATAGAAATGCTTCTTGCTGTGTACTT
TTCTCTCGTCTGGCAGCTGTTTCGCCGTTATTGTTAAAACCGGCTTAAGTTAGGTGTGTTTTCTACGACT
AGTGATGCCCCTACTAGAAGATGTGTGTTGCACAAATGTCCCTGAATAACCAATTTGAAGTGCAGATAGC
AGTAAACGTAAGCTAATATGAATATTATTTAACTGTAATGTTTTAATATCGCTGGACATTACTAATAAAC
CCACTATAAACACATGTACATATGTATGTTTTGGCATACAATGAGTAGTTGGGGAAAAAATGTGTAAAAG
CACCGTGACCATCACAGCATAAAGATAACCAGCTGAAGTATCGAATATGAGTAACCCCCAAATTGAATCA
CATGCCGCAACTGATAGGACCCATGGAAGTACACTCTTCATGGCGATATACAAGACACACACAAGCACGA
ACACCCAGTTGCGGAGGAAATTCTCCGTAAATGAAAACCCAATCGGCGAACAATTCATACCCATATATGG
TAAAAGTTTTGAACGCGACTTGAGAGCGGAGAGCATTGCGGCTGATAAGGTTTTAGCGCTAAGCGGGCTT
TATAAAACGGGCTGCGGGACCAGTTTTCATATCACTACCGTTTGAGTTCTTGTGCTGTGTGGATACTCCT
CCCGACACAAAGCCGCTCCATCAGCCAGCAGTCGTCTAATCCAGAGACCCCGGATCGGGGTACCAACATG
GTGAGCAAGGGCGAGGAGCTGTTCACCGGGGTGGTGCCCATCCTGGTCGAGCTGGACGGCGACGTAAACG
GCCACAAGTTCAGCGTGTCCGGCGAGGGCGAGGGCGATGCCACCTACGGCAAGCTGACCCTGAAGTTCAT
CTGCACCACCGGCAAGCTGCCCGTGCCCTGGCCCACCCTCGTGACCACCCTGACCTACGGCGTGCAGTGC
TTCAGCCGCTACCCCGACCACATGAAGCAGCACGACTTCTTCAAGTCCGCCATGCCCGAAGGCTACGTCC
AGGAGCGCACCATCTTCTTCAAGGACGACGGCAACTACAAGACCCGCGCCGAGGTGAAGTTCGAGGGCGA
CACCCTGGTGAACCGCATCGAGCTGAAGGGCATCGACTTCAAGGAGGACGGCAACATCCTGGGGCACAAG
CTGGAGTACAACTACAACAGCCACAACGTCTATATCATGGCCGACAAGCAGAAGAACGGCATCAAGGTGA
ACTTCAAGATCCGCCACAACATCGAGGACGGCAGCGTGCAGCTCGCCGACCACTACCAGCAGAACACCCC
CATCGGCGACGGCCCCGTGCTGCTGCCCGACAACCACTACCTGAGCACCCAGTCCGCCCTGAGCAAAGAC
CCCAACGAGAAGCGCGATCACATGGTCCTGCTGGAGTTCGTGACCGCCGCCGGGATCACTCTCGGCATGG
ACGAGCTGTACAAGCCAAGCTTGAATTCTGCAGATATCCAGCACAGTGGCGGCCGCATGCGTGAAGCCCT
TTTTTCCCAAGATGGCTGGGGCTGTCAGCATGTTAACCAGGATACTAATTGGGAAGTTCCCAGTTCGCCA
GAACCAGCCAATAAGGATGCACCCGGTCCACCAATGTGGAAGCCAAGCATTAACAATGGTACTGATCTTT
GGGAGTCCAATTTGAGAAACGGAGGTCAGCCGGCCGCACAGCAAGTTCCAAAGCCGTCGTGGGGTCATAC
ACCATCCTCTAACTTAGGTGGAACATGGGGTGAGGACGACGATGGCGCCGATAGTAGTAGTGTGTGGACT
GGAGGAGCTGTTAGCAACGCGGGATCCGGAGCTGCAGTGGGAGTAAACCAAGCCGGAGTTAATGTCGGTC
CAGGCGGTGTTGTTTCGTCTGGCGGACCTCAGTGGGGACAAGGTGTCGTTGGCGTCGGACTTGGATCAAC
TGGCGGAAATGGTTCCAGTAACATTACAGGCTCTTCGGGCGTTGCCACGGGAAGCAGTGGCAATTCAAGT
AATGCCGGAAATGGATGGGGCGATCCACGCGAGATTCGTCCACTGGGCGTCGGAGGATCGATGGACATCC
GTAACGTCGAGCACCGTGGAGGAAATGGATCAGGCGCCACATCCAGTGACCCGCGTGATATCCGTATGAT
TGACCCACGCGATCCAATCCGGGGCGACCCACGCGGCATTTCAGGACGCCTCAACGGTACGTCAGAGATG
TGGGGACACCACCCGCAGATGTCGCACAATCAACTGCAGGGAATTAATAAGATGGTCGGACAGAGCGTTG
CGACAGCTAGTACGAGCGTTGGCACGTCAGGATCCGGAATTGGACCAGGCGGACCGGGACCAAGCACGGT
TTCGGGAAACATTCCGACGCAATGGGGTCCAGCCCAGCCCGTTAGTGTCGGAGTTAGCGGACCGAAGGAT
ATGTCGAAGCAAATTAGCGGCTGGGAAGAGCCGTCGCCTCCCCCACAACGCCGTAGCATCCCAAATTATG
ACGACGGAACGTCCCTCTGGGGACAACAGACACGCGTCCCGGCCGCTAGTGGACATTGGAAGGATATGAC
AGACTCCATTGGACGCAGCAGCCACCTGATGCGCGGACAGAGTCAGACCGGCGGAATTGGCATTGCTGGA
GTTGGAAATAGCAATGTTCCAGTGGGAGCCAATCCAAGTAATCCTATAAGCAGTGTAGTTGGACCTCAAG
CCCGGATTCCATCTGTGGGCGGCGTACAACACAAACCAGACGGCGGCGCTATGTGGGTGCATTCCGGCAA
TGTAGGTGGCAGAAATAATGTTGCTGCTGTTACTACTTGGGGAGATGACACTCATAGCGTTAATGTCGGC
GCTCCCAGCAGTGGCAGTGTATCCAGCAACAATTGGGTTGATGACAAGTCCAACTCAACCTTGGCACAAA
ACTCTTGGAGCGACCCGGCCCCTGTTGGAGTTAGTTGGGGCAATAAGCAAAGCAAACCGCCAAGCAATAG
TGCTTCATCAGGTTGGAGCACTGCTGCGGGCGTGGTGGATGGGGTTGATCTAGGATCTGAGTGGAACACG
CACGGGGGGATTATTGGAAAATCTCAGCAACAACAAAAACTAGCGGGACTTAACGTGGGAATGGTGAACG
TAATTAACGCGGAGATCATTAAGCAAAGCAAGCAATACAGGATCCTTGTCGAGAACGGCTTTAAAAAGGA
AGATGTAGAGCGGGCATTAGTGATTGCTAATATGAACATCGAAGAGGCAGCCGATATGCTCCGTGCCAAC
TCATCCCTATCAATGGATGGTTGGCGTCGACATGATGAGTCCCTTGGATCTTATGCCGACCACAATAGTT
CAACAAGCAGCGGTGGATTTGCTGGTCGTTACCCGGTCAACAGTGGACAACCTTCAATGTCCTTTCCTCA
TAATAACCTTATGAATAACATGGGAGGTACCGCTGTTACTGGAGGTAACAACAATACAAACATGACAGCT
TTACAGGTGCAAAAGTATTTAAATCAAGGGCAACATGGTGTCGCTGTTGGACCGCAAGCCGTTGGTAATT
CTTCAGCAGTATCTGTCGGATTTGGTCAGAACACGTCTAACGCAGCAGTGGCAGGAGCAGCCTCTGTAAA
TATAGCAGCAAATACAAACAACCAACCGTCTGGTCAGCAAATTCGCATGCTAGGCCAGCAAATTCAGTTG
GCCATTCATAGTGGTTTCATATCTAGTCAGATATTGACTCAACCGCTAACTCAAACAACCCTTAACCTTT
TAAACCAACTTCTTAGCAATATTAAGCATCTCCAGGCTGCGCAGCAATCCCTTACCCGCGGGGGAAATGT
CAATCCAATGGCAGTGAATGTGGCTATATCTAAATACAAGCAGCAAATCCAGAATTTACAGAACCAGATA
AATGCACAACAGGCTGTGTATGTAAAACAGCAAAATATGCAACCAACTTCACAACAACAACAGCCCCAAC
AACAGCAACTTCCTTCTGTTCATCTAAGTAACTCAGGCAACGACTATTTAAGAGGTCACGATGCAATAAA
TAATTTGCAAAGCAACTTTTCTGAGCTCAATATTAATAAGCCAAGTGGATATCAAGGAGCGTCCAATCAA
CAATCCCGATTAAATCAGTGGAAGCTTCCAGTATTAGATAAGGAGATCAACTCTGACAGTACGGAATTTT
CTCGTGCCCCAGGTGCAACGAAACAAAATTTGACGGCCAACACAAGCAACATAAACTCTTTGGGTCTTCA
AAACGATAGTACATGGTCAACTGGACGCAGTATTGGTGACGGTTGGCCTGATCCCTCATCTGATGCCAAT
ACCGGTAAAAATTCACCGACTGATTTACCGCCACTAAGTTTATCGTCGTCTACATGGAGTTTTAATCCAA
ACCAAAATTATCCGAGTCACAGTTGGTCTGACAATAGTCAACAATGTACCGCCACTTCGGAGCTTTGGAC
AAGCCCGCTAAATAAATCATCGTCTCGAGGTCCCCCGCCAGGATTGACTGCCAATTCAAATAAATCTGCA
AATAGTAATGCGTCAACGCCAACAACTATTACCGGAGGTGCGAATGGATGGTTACAGCCTCGAAGTGGCG
GTGTTCAAACCACAAACACTAATTGGACAGGTGGTAACACCACTTGGGGCTCCAGTTGGTTGCTTTTGAA
AAATCTAACAGCACAGATTGATGGTCCTACTTTGCGTACACTGTGTATGCAGCATGGGCCCCTTGTCAGC
TTTCACCCGTATTTGAACCAAGGAATTGCCTTATGTAAATATACTACTCGTGAGGAGGCGAACAAGGCGC
AAATGGCGTTAAACAACTGTGTCCTCGCCAACACCACAATATTTGCTGAATCTCCCAGCGAGAACGAGGT
GCAAAGCATTATGCAGCACTTATAATCTAGAGGGCCCGCGGTTCGAAGGTAAGCCTATCCCTAACCCTCT
CCTCGGTCTCGATTCTACGCGTACCGGTCATCATCACCATCACCATTGAGTTTAAACCCGCTGATCAGCC
TCGACTGTGCCTTCTAAGGCCTGAGCTCGCTGATCAGCCTCGATCGAGGATCCAGACATGATAAGATACA
TTGATGAGTTTGGACAAACCACAACTAGAATGCAGTGAAAAAAATGCTTTATTTGTGAAATTTGTGATGC
TATTGCTTTATTTGTAACCATTATAAGCTGCAATAAACAAGTTAACAACAACAATTGCATTCATTTTATG
TTTCAGGTTCAGGGGGAGGTGTGGGAGGTTTTTTAAAGCAAGTAAAACCTCTACAAATGTGGTATGGCTG
ATTATGATCAGTCGACCGATGCCCTTGAGAGCCTTCAACCCAGTCAGCTCCTTCCGGTGGGCGCGGGGCA
TGACTATCGTCGCCGCACTTATGACTGTCTTCTTTATCATGCAACTCGTAGGACAGGTGCCGGCAGCGCT
CTGGGTCATTTTCGGCGAGGACCGCTTTCGCTGGAGCGCGACGATGATCGGCCTGTCGCTTGCGGTATTC
GGAATCTTGCACGCCCTCGCTCAAGCCTTCGTCACTGGTCCCGCCACCAAACGTTTCGGCGAGAAGCAGG
CCATTATCGCCGGCATGGCGGCCGACGCGCTGGGCTACGTCTTGCTGGCGTTCGCGACGCGAGGCTGGAT
GGCCTTCCCCATTATGATTCTTCTCGCTTCCGGCGGCATCGGGATGCCCGCGTTGCAGGCCATGCTGTCC
AGGCAGGTAGATGACGACCATCAGGGACAGCTTCAAGGATCGCTCGCGGCTCTTACCAGCCAGCAAAAGG
CCAGGAACCGTAAAAAGGCCGCGTTGCTGGCGTTTTTCCATAGGCTCCGCCCCCCTGACGAGCATCACAA
AAATCGACGCTCAAGTCAGAGGTGGCGAAACCCGACAGGACTATAAAGATACCAGGCGTTTCCCCCTGGA
AGCTCCCTCGTGCGCTCTCCTGTTCCGACCCTGCCGCTTACCGGATACCTGTCCGCCTTTCTCCCTTCGG
GAAGCGTGGCGCTTTCTCAATGCTCACGCTGTAGGTATCTCAGTTCGGTGTAGGTCGTTCGCTCCAAGCT
GGGCTGTGTGCACGAACCCCCCGTTCAGCCCGACCGCTGCGCCTTATCCGGTAACTATCGTCTTGAGTCC
AACCCGGTAAGACACGACTTATCGCCACTGGCAGCAGCCACTGGTAACAGGATTAGCAGAGCGAGGTATG
TAGGCGGTGCTACAGAGTTCTTGAAGTGGTGGCCTAACTACGGCTACACTAGAAGGACAGTATTTGGTAT
CTGCGCTCTGCTGAAGCCAGTTACCTTCGGAAAAAGAGTTGGTAGCTCTTGATCCGGCAAACAAACCACC
GCTGGTAGCGGTGGTTTTTTTGTTTGCAAGCAGCAGATTACGCGCAGAAAAAAAGGATCTCAAGAAGATC
CTTTGATCTTTTCTACGGGGTCTGACGCTCAGTGGAACGAAAACTCACGTTAAGGGATTTTGGTCATGAG
ATTATCAAAAAGGATCTTCACCTAGATCCTTTTAAATTAAAAATGAAGTTTTAAATCAATCTAAAGTATA
TATGAGTAAACTTGGTCTGACAGTTACCAATGCTTAATCAGTGAGGCACCTATCTCAGCGATCTGTCTAT
TTCGTTCATCCATAGTTGCCTGACTCCCCGTCGTGTAGATAACTACGATACGGGAGGGCTTACCATCTGG
CCCCAGTGCTGCAATGATACCGCGAGACCCACGCTCACCGGCTCCAGATTTATCAGCAATAAACCAGCCA
GCCGGAAGGGCCGAGCGCAGAAGTGGTCCTGCAACTTTATCCGCCTCCATCCAGTCTATTAATTGTTGCC
GGGAAGCTAGAGTAAGTAGTTCGCCAGTTAATAGTTTGCGCAACGTTGTTGCCATTGCTGCAGGCATCGT
GGTGTCACGCTCGTCGTTTGGTATGGCTTCATTCAGCTCCGGTTCCCAACGATCAAGGCGAGTTACATGA
TCCCCCATGTTGTGCAAAAAAGCGGTTAGCTCCTTCGGTCCTCCGATCGTTGTCAGAAGTAAGTTGGCCG
CAGTGTTATCACTCATGGTTATGGCAGCACTGCATAATTCTCTTACTGTCATGCCATCCGTAAGATGCTT
TTCTGTGACTGGTGAGTACTCAACCAAGTCATTCTGAGAATAGTGTATGCGGCGACCGAGTTGCTCTTGC
CCGGCGTCAACACGGGATAATACCGCGCCACATAGCAGAACTTTAAAAGTGCTCATCATTGGAAAACGTT
CTTCGGGGCGAAAACTCTCAAGGATCTTACCGCTGTTGAGATCCAGTTCGATGTAACCCACTCGTGCACC
CAACTGATCTTCAGCATCTTTTACTTTCACCAGCGTTTCTGGGTGAGCAAAAACAGGAAGGCAAAATGCC
GCAAAAAAGGGAATAAGGGCGACACGGAAATGTTGAATACTCATACTCTTCCTTTTTCAATATTATTGAA
GCATTTATCAGGGTTATTGTCTCATGAGCGGATACATATTTGAATGTATTTAGAAAAATAAACAAATAGG
GGTTCCGCGCACATTTCCCCGAAAAGTGCCACCTGACGTCTAAGAAACCATTATTATCATGACATTAACC
TATAAAAATAGGCGTATCACGAGGCCCTTTCGT
Features (pLannotate 1.2.2; 10 found; start..end, strand, type, name):
     56..2568    +  promoter       Ac5 promoter: Drosophila melanogaster actin 5C promoter
   2588..3304    +  CDS            EGFP: EGFP is a basic (constitutively fluorescent) green fluorescent protein published in 1996, derived from Aequorea victoria. It is reported to be a rapidly-maturing weak dimer with moderate acid sensitivity.
   3347..6742    +  CDS            gw (fragment): GAWKY_DROME - Also known as GW182 From Drosophila melanogaster (Fruit fly).
   6768..6809    +  CDS            V5 tag: epitope tag from simian virus 5
   6909..7043    -  polyA_signal   SV40 poly(A) signal: SV40 polyadenylation signal
   7066..7150    -  CDS            large T antigen (fragment): large T antigen from SV40 (simian virus 40)
   7151..7621    +  CDS            TcR (fragment): tetracycline efflux protein; tet; confers resistance to tetracycline
   7665..8253    -  rep_origin     ori: high-copy-number ColE1/pMB1/pBR322/pUC origin of replication
   8424..9284    -  CDS            AmpR: β-lactamase; bla; confers resistance to ampicillin, carbenicillin, and related antibiotics
   9285..9389    -  promoter       AmpR promoter: bla
