[The description below was written by a language model from this plasmid's Addgene catalogue record and pLannotate feature annotations shown in this document.]
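Description:
pAc5.1B-EGFP-DmGW182-delCterm-delDUF-dsRNAres_L is a 9,483 nt insect expression plasmid for producing a GFP-tagged deletion mutant of the Drosophila melanogaster GW182 protein (gene gw). The catalogue lists the backbone as unknown, although the name and feature layout point to a pAc5.1-type vector. It is propagated in E. coli through a ColE1/pUC-type origin and selected with ampicillin via the β-lactamase gene and its bla promoter. The catalogue describes it as low copy, whereas the annotated origin is of the type usually labelled high copy. Short fragments annotated as tetracycline resistance and SV40 large T antigen are backbone remnants rather than functional genes.

The expression cassette is driven by the constitutive actin 5C (Ac5) promoter, which is widely used for strong expression in Drosophila cultured cells. It directs an N-terminal EGFP coding sequence followed by a roughly 3.4 kb gw fragment. A V5 epitope tag lies just downstream, but the record does not show whether it is read in frame with the insert. An SV40 polyadenylation signal follows, annotated on the reverse strand.

As the name indicates, the insert lacks the C-terminal region and the DUF domain of GW182. It is also designated dsRNA-resistant, which implies a coding sequence altered so that it escapes a dsRNA used to knock down the endogenous transcript. The exact deletion boundaries and resistance changes are not stated. Such a design suits complementation assays in which endogenous GW182 is depleted by RNAi and the mutant is tested for rescue. This fits the associated study on PABPC1-binding sites in GW182 proteins and their role in miRNA-mediated gene silencing. EGFP allows the fusion protein to be detected, localised or pulled down.
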