Addgene plasmid #146827: pAc5.1B-EGFP-DmGW182-delCterm-delDUF-dsRNAres_L
Purpose: Insect Expression of DmGW182-delCterm-delDUF-dsRNAres
Depositing lab: Elisa Izaurralde. Depositing organization: Max Planck Institute for Developmental Biology. Publication: Two PABPC1-binding sites in GW182 proteins promote miRNA-mediated gene silencing. Huntzinger E, Braun JE, Heimstädt S, Zekri L, Izaurralde E. EMBO J. 2010 Dec 15;29(24):4146-60. doi: 10.1038/emboj.2010.274 PubMed 21063388.
Backbone
  Vector backbone: Unknown
  Vector type: Insect Expression
Growth in bacteria
  Bacterial resistance: Ampicillin, 100 μg/mL
  Growth temperature: 37°C
  Growth strain: DH5alpha
  Copy number: Low Copy
Gene/Insert
  Gene/Insert name: DmGW182-delCterm-delDUF-dsRNAres
  Species: D. melanogaster (fly)
  Entrez Gene: gw (a.k.a. Dmel_CG31992, CG11484, CG31992, CG9905, Dmel\CG31992, GQ182, GW, GW182, Gw, Gw182, anon-EST:Posey205, dGW182, gw182)
  Cloning method: Unknown
Terms and licenses: Academic/Nonprofit Terms; Industry Terms: Not Available to Industry
Depositor comments: Plasmids from this collection were made available to the research community and donated after the lab closed. Please note that the sequence provided by the depositing laboratory may be theoretical/predicted or based on Sanger sequencing results. There may be discrepancies between sequencing results obtained by Addgene and the depositor sequence. If an Addgene verified sequence is not available, please contact before placing your order to request that our lab fully sequence the plasmid.
How to cite: pAc5.1B-EGFP-DmGW182-delCterm-delDUF-dsRNAres_L was a gift from Elisa Izaurralde (Addgene plasmid # 146827 ; http://n2t.net/addgene:146827 ; RRID:Addgene_146827)
